Addgene plasmid #167564: pENeGFP PCNAL2 pc653
Purpose: The GFP-PCNAL2 fusion protein contains a SV40 nuclear localization signal at the NH2 terminus followed by an enhanced mutant GFP gene that is fused to the human PCNA by a linker.
Depositing lab: Cristina Cardoso. Depositing organization: Max-Delbrueck-Centrum fuer Molekulare Medizin (MDC). Publication: Dynamics of DNA replication factories in living cells. Leonhardt H, Rahn HP, Weinzierl P, Sporbert A, Cremer T, Zink D, Cardoso MC. J Cell Biol. 2000 Apr 17;149(2):271-80. doi: 10.1083/jcb.149.2.271. PubMed 10769021.
Backbone
  Vector backbone: pEVRF
  Vector type: Mammalian Expression
Growth in bacteria
  Bacterial resistance: Ampicillin, 100 μg/mL
  Growth temperature: 37°C
  Growth strain: DH5alpha
  Copy number: High Copy
Gene/Insert
  Gene/Insert name: Proliferating Cell Nuclear Antigen (alt name: PCNA)
  Species: H. sapiens (human)
  GenBank ID: NM_002592.2
  Entrez Gene: PCNA (a.k.a. ATLD2)
  Tag / fusion protein: GFP (N terminal on insert)
Terms and licenses: Academic/Nonprofit Terms; Industry Terms: Not Available to Industry
How to cite: pENeGFP PCNAL2 pc653 was a gift from Cristina Cardoso (Addgene plasmid # 167564 ; http://n2t.net/addgene:167564 ; RRID:Addgene_167564)
