[The description below was written by a language model from this plasmid's Addgene catalogue record and pLannotate feature annotations shown in this document.]
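Description:
pENeGFP PCNAL2 pc653 is a 6,025 nt mammalian expression plasmid built on the pEVRF backbone. It is propagated in E. coli at high copy number through a ColE1/pUC-type origin, with ampicillin selection provided by β-lactamase under its own bla promoter. Short remnants of pBR322-derived sequences (fragments of rop, bom, the tetracycline resistance gene and lacI) are annotated around the bacterial backbone and appear to be non-functional leftovers of vector construction. No mammalian selection marker is annotated. An SV40 early promoter segment lies in reverse orientation downstream of the expression cassette, but no coding sequence is recorded as being driven by it.

The expression unit is driven by the human cytomegalovirus immediate early enhancer and promoter, followed by the herpes simplex virus thymidine kinase 5' untranslated region. A T7 promoter sits upstream of the CMV enhancer. According to the catalogue entry, the open reading frame begins with an SV40 nuclear localization signal, continues into enhanced GFP, and is joined by a linker to full-length human proliferating cell nuclear antigen (PCNA). The NLS and linker are not separately annotated in the feature table, although there are unannotated gaps before EGFP and between EGFP and PCNA where they would sit. Downstream, a rabbit β-globin intron, a β-globin exon fragment and the rabbit β-globin polyadenylation signal provide splicing and 3' end processing. PCNA is the sliding clamp that acts as a processivity factor for DNA polymerase delta, so the fluorescent fusion serves as a live-cell marker of replication sites, consistent with the associated study of the dynamics of DNA replication factories in living cells.
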