Features (pLannotate 1.2.2; 17 found; start..end, strand, type, name):
     21..39      +  promoter       T7 promoter: promoter for bacteriophage T7 RNA polymerase
     63..366     +  enhancer       CMV enhancer: human cytomegalovirus immediate early enhancer
    367..570     +  promoter       CMV promoter: human cytomegalovirus (CMV) immediate early promoter
    660..699     +  5'UTR          HSV TK 5'-UTR: 5' untranslated region from the herpes simplex virus thymidine kinase gene
    774..1490    +  CDS            EGFP: EGFP is a basic (constitutively fluorescent) green fluorescent protein published in 1996, derived from Aequorea victoria. It is reported to be a rapidly-maturing weak dimer with moderate acid sensitivity.
   1545..2327    +  CDS            PCNA: PCNA_HUMAN - Experimental evidence at protein level: Swiss-Prot protein existence level 1. Auxiliary protein of DNA polymerase delta and is involved in the control of eukaryotic DNA replication by increasing the polymerase's processibility during elongation of the leading strand. Induces a robust stimulatory effect on the 3'-5' exonuclease and 3'- phosphodiesterase, but not apurinic-apyrimidinic (AP) endonuclease, APEX2 activities. Has to be loaded onto DNA in order to be able to stimulate APEX2. Plays a key role in DNA damage response (DDR) by being conveniently positioned at the replication
   2352..2924    +  intron         β-globin intron: intron from rabbit β-globin gene
   2928..3050    +  CDS            HBB: HBB_COLGU - Experimental evidence at transcript level: Swiss-Prot protein existence level 2. Involved in oxygen transport from the lung to the various peripheral tissues. From Colobus guereza (Mantled guereza) (Eastern black-and-white colobus monkey).
   3121..3176    +  polyA_signal   β-globin poly(A) signal: rabbit β-globin polyadenylation signal (Gil and Proudfoot, 1987)
   3512..3701    -  promoter       SV40 promoter: SV40 early promoter
   3701..3755    -  CDS            lacI (fragment): lac repressor; lacI; The lac repressor binds to the lac operator to inhibit transcription in E. coli. This inhibition can be relieved by adding lactose or isopropyl-β-D-thiogalactopyranoside (IPTG).
   3938..4526    -  rep_origin     ori: high-copy-number ColE1/pMB1/pBR322/pUC origin of replication
   4697..5557    -  CDS            AmpR: β-lactamase; bla; confers resistance to ampicillin, carbenicillin, and related antibiotics
   5558..5662    -  promoter       AmpR promoter: bla
   5757..5792    +  CDS            rop (fragment): Rop protein, which maintains plasmids at low copy number; rop
   5894..5942    +  misc_feature   bom (fragment): basis of mobility region from pBR322
   5943..5       -  CDS            TcR (fragment) (across the origin): tetracycline efflux protein; tet; confers resistance to tetracycline
>Addgene plasmid #167564 | pENeGFP PCNAL2 pc653 | addgene full sequence | sequence record 388295 | Addgene NGS Result
ATGGTCTGGCTTATCGAAATTAATACGACTCACTATAGGGAGACCGGAATTCGAGCTCGCCCCGTTACAT
AACTTACGGTAAATGGCCCGCCTGGCTGACCGCCCAACGACCCCCGCCCATTGACGTCAATAATGACGTA
TGTTCCCATAGTAACGCCAATAGGGACTTTCCATTGACGTCAATGGGTGGAGTATTTACGGTAAACTGCC
CACTTGGCAGTACATCAAGTGTATCATATGCCAAGTACGCCCCCTATTGACGTCAATGACGGTAAATGGC
CCGCCTGGCATTATGCCCAGTACATGACCTTATGGGACTTTCCTACTTGGCAGTACATCTACGTATTAGT
CATCGCTATTACCATGGTGATGCGGTTTTGGCAGTACATCAATGGGCGTGGATAGCGGTTTGACTCACGG
GGATTTCCAAGTCTCCACCCCATTGACGTCAATGGGAGTTTGTTTTGGCACCAAAATCAACGGGACTTTC
CAAAATGTCGTAACAACTCCGCCCCATTGACGCAAATGGGCGGTAGGCGTGTACGGTGGGAGGTCTATAT
AAGCAGAGCTCGTTTAGTGAACCGTCAGATCGCCTGGAGACGCCATCCACGCTGTTTTGACCTCCATAGA
AGACACCGGGACCGATCCAGCCTCCGGGGGATCTTGGTGGCGTGAAACTCCCGCACCTCTTCGGCCAGCG
CCTTGTAGAAGCGCGTATGGCTTCGTGGGGATCCCCGAAGAAGAAGCGCAAAGTACTGGTACCGGTCGCC
ACCATGGTGAGCAAGGGCGAGGAGCTGTTCACCGGGGTGGTGCCCATCCTGGTCGAGCTGGACGGCGACG
TAAACGGCCACAAGTTCAGCGTGTCCGGCGAGGGCGAGGGCGATGCCACCTACGGCAAGCTGACCCTGAA
GTTCATCTGCACCACCGGCAAGCTGCCCGTGCCCTGGCCCACCCTCGTGACCACCCTGACCTACGGCGTG
CAGTGCTTCAGCCGCTACCCCGACCACATGAAGCAGCACGACTTCTTCAAGTCCGCCATGCCCGAAGGCT
ACGTCCAGGAGCGCACCATCTTCTTCAAGGACGACGGCAACTACAAGACCCGCGCCGAGGTGAAGTTCGA
GGGCGACACCCTGGTGAACCGCATCGAGCTGAAGGGCATCGACTTCAAGGAGGACGGCAACATCCTGGGG
CACAAGCTGGAGTACAACTACAACAGCCACAACGTCTATATCATGGCCGACAAGCAGAAGAACGGCATCA
AGGCCAACTTCAAGATCCGCCACAACATCGAGGACGGCAGCGTGCAGCTCGCCGACCACTACCAGCAGAA
CACCCCCATCGGCGACGGCCCCGTGCTGCTGCCCGACAACCACTACCTGAGCACCCAGTCCGCCCTGAGC
AAAGACCCCAACGAGAAGCGCGATCACATGGTCCTGCTGGAGTTCGTGACCGCCGCCGGGATCACTCTCG
GCATGGACGAGCTGTACAAGGGCGAAGGGCAAGGGCAAGGGCAAGGGCCGGGCCGCGGCTACGCGTATCG
ATCCATGTTCGAGGCGCGCCTGGTCCAGGGCTCCATCCTCAAGAAGGTGTTGGAGGCACTCAAGGACCTC
ATCAACGAGGCCTGCTGGGATATTAGCTCCAGCGGTGTAAACCTGCAGAGCATGGACTCGTCCCACGTCT
CTTTGGTGCAGCTCACCCTGCGGTCTGAGGGCTTCGACACCTACCGCTGCGACCGCAACCTGGCCATGGG
CGTGAACCTCACCAGTATGTCCAAAATACTAAAATGCGCCGGCAATGAAGATATCATTACACTAAGGGCC
GAAGATAACGCGGATACCTTGGCGCTAGTATTTGAAGCACCAAACCAGGAGAAAGTTTCAGACTATGAAA
TGAAGTTGATGGATTTAGATGTTGAACAACTTGGAATTCCAGAACAGGAGTACAGCTGTGTAGTAAAGAT
GCCTTCTGGTGAATTTGCACGTATATGCCGAGATCTCAGCCATATTGGAGATGCTGTTGTAATTTCCTGT
GCAAAAGACGGAGTGAAATTTTCTGCAAGTGGAGAACTTGGAAATGGAAACATTAAATTGTCACAGACAA
GTAATGTCGATAAAGAGGAGGAAGCTGTTACCATAGAGATGAATGAACCAGTTCAACTAACTTTTGCACT
GAGGTACCTGAACTTCTTTACAAAAGCCACTCCACTCTCTTCAACGGTGACACTCAGTATGTCTGCAGAT
GTACCCCTTGTTGTAGAGTATAAAATTGCGGATATGGGACACTTAAAATACTACTTGGCTCCCAAGATCG
AGGATGAAGAAGGATCTTAGTCTAGAGCTGAGAACTTCAGGGTGAGTTTGGGGACCCTTGATTGTTCTTT
CTTTTTCGCTATTGTAAAATTCATGTTATATGGAGGGGGCAAAGTTTTCAGGGTGTTGTTTAGAATGGGA
AGATGTCCCTTGTATCACCATGGACCCTCATGATAATTTTGTTTCTTTCACTTTCTACTCTGTTGACAAC
CATTGTCTCCTCTTATTTTCTTTTCATTTTCTGTAACTTTTTCGTTAAACTTTAGCTTGCATTTGTAACG
AATTTTTAAATTCACTTTTGTTTATTTGTCAGATTGTAAGTACTTTCTCTAATCACTTTTTTTTCAAGGC
AATCAGGGTATATTATATTGTACTTCAGCACAGTTTTAGAGAACAATTGTTATAATTAAATGATAAGGTA
GAATATTTCTGCATATAAATTCTGGCTGGCGTGGAAATATTCTTATTGGTAGAAACAACTACACCCTGGT
CATCATCCTGCCTTTCTCTTTATGGTTACAATGATATACACTGTTTGAGATGAGGATAAAATACTCTGAG
TCCAAACCGGGCCCCTCTGCTAACCATGTTCATGCCTTCTTCTCTTTCCTACAGCTCCTGGGCAACGTGC
TGGTTGTTGTGCTGTCTCATCATTTTGGCAAAGAATTCACTCCTCAGGTGCAGGCTGCCTATCAGAAGGT
GGTGGCTGGTGTGGCCAATGCCCTGGCTCACAAATACCACTGAGATCTTTTTCCCTCTGCCAAAAATTAT
GGGGACATCATGAAGCCCCTTGAGCATCTGACTTCTGGCTAATAAAGGAAATTTATTTTCATTGCAATAG
TGTGTTGGAATTTTTTGTGTCTCTCACTCGGAAGGACATATGGGAGGGCAAATCATTTAAAACATCAGAA
TGAGTATTTGGTTTAGAGTTTGGCAACATATGCCCATATGCTGGCTGCCATGAACAAAGGTTGGCTATAA
AGAGGTCATCAGTATATGAAACAGCCCCCTGCTGTCCATTCCTTATTCCATAGAAAAGCCTTGACTTGAG
GTTAGATTTTTTTTATATTTTGTTTTGTGTTATTTTTTTCTTTAACATCCCTAAAATTTTCCTTACATGT
TTTACTAGCCAGATTTTTCCTCCTCTCCTGACTACTCCCAGTCATAGCTGTCCCTCTTCTCTTATGGAGA
TCCCGGAGCTTTTTGCAAAAGCCTAGGCCTCCAAAAAAGCCTCTTCACTACTTCTGGAATAGCTCAGAGG
CCGAGGCGGCCTCGGCCTCTGCATAAATAAAAAAAATTAGTCAGCCATGGGGCGGAGAATGGGCGGAACT
GGGCGGAGTTAGGGGCGGGATGGGCGGAGTTAGGGGCGGGACTATGGTTGCTGACTAATTGCTGCATTAA
TGAATCGGCCAACGCGCGGGGAGAGGCGGTTTGCGTATTGGGCGCTCTTCCGCTTCCTCGCTCACTGACT
CGCTGCGCTCGGTCGTTCGGCTGCGGCGAGCGGTATCAGCTCACTCAAAGGCGGTAATACGGTTATCCAC
AGAATCAGGGGATAACGCAGGAAAGAACATGTGAGCAAAAGGCCAGCAAAAGGCCAGGAACCGTAAAAAG
GCCGCGTTGCTGGCGTTTTTCCATAGGCTCCGCCCCCCTGACGAGCATCACAAAAATCGACGCTCAAGTC
AGAGGTGGCGAAACCCGACAGGACTATAAAGATACCAGGCGTTTCCCCCTGGAAGCTCCCTCGTGCGCTC
TCCTGTTCCGACCCTGCCGCTTACCGGATACCTGTCCGCCTTTCTCCCTTCGGGAAGCGTGGCGCTTTCT
CATAGCTCACGCTGTAGGTATCTCAGTTCGGTGTAGGTCGTTCGCTCCAAGCTGGGCTGTGTGCACGAAC
CCCCCGTTCAGCCCGACCGCTGCGCCTTATCCGGTAACTATCGTCTTGAGTCCAACCCGGTAAGACACGA
CTTATCGCCACTGGCAGCAGCCACTGGTAACAGGATTAGCAGAGCGAGGTATGTAGGCGGTGCTACAGAG
TTCTTGAAGTGGTGGCCTAACTACGGCTACACTAGAAGAACAGTATTTGGTATCTGCGCTCTGCTGAAGC
CAGTTACCTTCGGAAAAAGAGTTGGTAGCTCTTGATCCGGCAAACAAACCACCGCTGGTAGCGGTGGTTT
TTTTGTTTGCAAGCAGCAGATTACGCGCAGAAAAAAAGGATCTCAAGAAGATCCTTTGATCTTTTCTACG
GGGTCTGACGCTCAGTGGAACGAAAACTCACGTTAAGGGATTTTGGTCATGAGATTATCAAAAAGGATCT
TCACCTAGATCCTTTTAAATTAAAAATGAAGTTTTAAATCAATCTAAAGTATATATGAGTAAACTTGGTC
TGACAGTTACCAATGCTTAATCAGTGAGGCACCTATCTCAGCGATCTGTCTATTTCGTTCATCCATAGTT
GCCTGACTCCCCGTCGTGTAGATAACTACGATACGGGAGGGCTTACCATCTGGCCCCAGTGCTGCAATGA
TACCGCGAGACCCACGCTCACCGGCTCCAGATTTATCAGCAATAAACCAGCCAGCCGGAAGGGCCGAGCG
CAGAAGTGGTCCTGCAACTTTATCCGCCTCCATCCAGTCTATTAATTGTTGCCGGGAAGCTAGAGTAAGT
AGTTCGCCAGTTAATAGTTTGCGCAACGTTGTTGCCATTGCTACAGGCATCGTGGTGTCACGCTCGTCGT
TTGGTATGGCTTCATTCAGCTCCGGTTCCCAACGATCAAGGCGAGTTACATGATCCCCCATGTTGTGCAA
AAAAGCGGTTAGCTCCTTCGGTCCTCCGATCGTTGTCAGAAGTAAGTTGGCCGCAGTGTTATCACTCATG
GTTATGGCAGCACTGCATAATTCTCTTACTGTCATGCCATCCGTAAGATGCTTTTCTGTGACTGGTGAGT
ACTCAACCAAGTCATTCTGAGAATAGTGTATGCGGCGACCGAGTTGCTCTTGCCCGGCGTCAATACGGGA
TAATACCGCGCCACATAGCAGAACTTTAAAAGTGCTCATCATTGGAAAACGTTCTTCGGGGCGAAAACTC
TCAAGGATCTTACCGCTGTTGAGATCCAGTTCGATGTAACCCACTCGTGCACCCAACTGATCTTCAGCAT
CTTTTACTTTCACCAGCGTTTCTGGGTGAGCAAAAACAGGAAGGCAAAATGCCGCAAAAAAGGGAATAAG
GGCGACACGGAAATGTTGAATACTCATACTCTTCCTTTTTCAATATTATTGAAGCATTTATCAGGGTTAT
TGTCTCATGAGCGGATACATATTTGAATGTATTTAGAAAAATAAACAAATAGGGGTTCCGCGCACATTTC
CCCGAAAAGTGCCACCTGACGTCTAAGAAACCATTATTATCATGACATTAACCTATAAAAATAGGCGTAT
CACGAGGCCCTTTCGTCTCGCGCGTTTCGGTGATGACGGTGAAAACCTCTGACACATGCAGCTCCCGGAG
ACGGTCACAGCTTGTCTGTAAGCGGATGCCGGGAGCAGACAAGCCCGTCAGGGCGCGTCAGCGGGTGTTG
GCGGGTGTCGGGGCTGGCTTAACTATGCGGCATCAGAGCAGATTGTACTGAGAGTGCACCATTCGACGCT
CTCCCTTATGCGACTCCTGCATTAGGAAGCAGCCCAGTAGTAGGTTGAGGCCGTTGAGCACCGCCGCCGC
AAGGA
